Addgene plasmid #219241: SFFV-FOXO3-Brd 307
Purpose: Transcription factor FOXO3 with a specific barcode assigned.
Depositing lab: Filipe Pereira. Depositing organization: Center for Neuroscience and Cell Biology, University of Coimbra. Publication: A combinatorial transcription factor screening platform for immune cell reprogramming. Kurochkin I, Altman AR, Caiado I, Pertiga-Cabral D, Halitzki E, Minaeva M, Zimmermannova O, Henriques-Oliveira L, Klein D, Nair M, Oliveira D, Cajal LR, Knittel R, Feick C, Ringner M, Martin M, Cirovic B, Pires CF, Rosa FF, Sitnicka E, Theis FJ, Pereira CF. Cell Syst. 2026 Jan 21;17(1):101457. doi: 10.1016/j.cels.2025.101457. Epub 2026 Jan 14. PubMed 41539305.
Backbone
  Vector backbone: SFFV-MCS
  Backbone size w/o insert (bp): 6638
  Vector type: Lentiviral
Growth in bacteria
  Bacterial resistance: Ampicillin, 100 μg/mL
  Growth temperature: 37°C
  Growth strain: NEB Stable
  Copy number: High Copy
Gene/Insert
  Gene/Insert name: FOXO3
  Species: H. sapiens (human)
  Insert size (bp): 2022
  Entrez Gene: FOXO3 (a.k.a. AF6q21, FKHRL1, FKHRL1P2, FOXO2, FOXO3A)
  Promoter: The spleen focus-forming virus (SFFV) promoter
  Cloning method: Restriction Enzyme; 5′ cloning site Bsp119I (not destroyed); 3′ cloning site BstHI (not destroyed)
Terms and licenses: Academic/Nonprofit Terms; Industry Terms: Not Available to Industry
Depositor comments: Barcode sequence cloned into XbaI restriction site. Design of plasmid is as follows: SFFV-[TF sequence]-WPRE-[Barcode sequence].
How to cite: SFFV-FOXO3-Brd 307 was a gift from Filipe Pereira (Addgene plasmid # 219241 ; http://n2t.net/addgene:219241 ; RRID:Addgene_219241)
