[The description below was written by a language model from this plasmid's Addgene catalogue record and pLannotate feature annotations shown in this document.]
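Description:
SFFV-FOXO3-Brd 307 is a third-generation-style, self-inactivating HIV-1 lentiviral transfer plasmid built on the SFFV-MCS backbone, carrying the human transcription factor FOXO3 together with an assigned identifying barcode. In bacteria it is maintained through a high-copy ColE1/pUC-type origin and selected with ampicillin via the β-lactamase gene. pBluescript-derived remnants (f1 ori, lacZα and lac promoter/operator fragments, T7 and T3 promoters) and an SV40 origin are also annotated in the backbone.

The viral portion begins with an RSV promoter fused to a truncated 5' LTR, which drives Tat-independent production of the genomic RNA in packaging cells. It is followed by the Ψ packaging signal with a partial gag sequence, the Rev response element for nuclear export of the unspliced genome, and the cPPT/CTS, which aids nuclear import and transduction. The internal expression cassette uses the spleen focus-forming virus promoter, a strong promoter commonly used in haematopoietic cells, to drive FOXO3, cloned between Bsp119I and BstHI sites. A WPRE follows to enhance transcript stability and expression, and the cassette is closed by the ΔU3 3' LTR and an SV40 polyadenylation signal. According to the depositor, the barcode sits downstream of the WPRE in an XbaI site, so it should be included in the SFFV-driven transcript, but it is not annotated in the feature table.

The catalogue lists a 2022 bp insert, whereas the table annotates FOXO3 only as a roughly 1.4 kb fragment match and the sequence record totals 8,000 nt, less than backbone plus insert. The record does not explain this discrepancy. No mammalian selection marker or reporter is annotated. The construct belongs to a barcoded transcription factor collection for combinatorial screening of immune cell reprogramming.
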