Features (pLannotate 1.2.2; 29 found; start..end, strand, type, name):
     94..112     -  promoter       T7 promoter: promoter for bacteriophage T7 RNA polymerase
    120..275     +  CDS            lacZα (fragment): LacZα fragment of β-galactosidase; lacZ fragment
    280..708     +  rep_origin     f1 ori (sequence partly withheld): f1 bacteriophage origin of replication; arrow indicates direction of (+) strand synthesis
    761..865     +  promoter       AmpR promoter: bla
    866..1726    +  CDS            AmpR: β-lactamase; bla; confers resistance to ampicillin, carbenicillin, and related antibiotics
   1897..2485    +  rep_origin     ori: high-copy-number ColE1/pMB1/pBR322/pUC origin of replication
   2668..2760    +  CDS            lacI (fragment): lac repressor; lacI; The lac repressor binds to the lac operator to inhibit transcription in E. coli. This inhibition can be relieved by adding lactose or isopropyl-β-D-thiogalactopyranoside (IPTG).
   2773..2794    +  protein_bind   CAP binding site: CAP binding activates transcription in the presence of cAMP. E. coli catabolite activator protein
   2809..2839    +  promoter       lac promoter: promoter for the E. coli lac operon
   2847..2863    +  protein_bind   lac operator: The lac repressor binds to the lac operator to inhibit transcription in E. coli. This inhibition can be relieved by adding lactose or isopropyl-β-D-thiogalactopyranoside (IPTG). lac repressor encoded by lacI
   2908..2926    +  promoter       T3 promoter: promoter for bacteriophage T3 RNA polymerase
   2954..3180    +  promoter       RSV promoter: Rous sarcoma virus enhancer/promoter
   3181..3361    +  LTR            5' LTR (truncated): truncated 5' long terminal repeat (LTR) from HIV-1
   3408..3533    +  misc_feature   HIV-1 Ψ: packaging signal of human immunodeficiency virus type 1
   3517..3880    +  CDS            HIV-1 gag (fragment): gag protein from human immunodeficiency virus 1; gag
   4026..4259    +  misc_feature   RRE: The Rev response element (RRE) of HIV-1 allows for Rev-dependent mRNA export from the nucleus to the cytoplasm.
   4636..4736    +  CDS            Rev (fragment): human immunodeficiency virus 1 (HIV-1) Rev protein; rev; enhances nuclear export of unspliced and incompletely spliced viral mRNAs
   4755..4872    +  misc_feature   cPPT/CTS: central polypurine tract and central termination sequence of HIV-1
   4906..5307    +  promoter       SFFV promoter: spleen focus-forming virus long terminal repeat (LTR) promoter
   5317..5340    +  misc_feature   MCS (fragment): pBluescript multiple cloning site
   5356..6723    +  CDS            FOXO3 (fragment): FOXO3_HUMAN - Also known as FKHRL1 From Homo sapiens (Human).
   6734..6759    +  misc_feature   MCS (fragment): pBluescript multiple cloning site
   6759..6818    +  CDS            S (fragment): HBSAG_WHV6 - Experimental evidence at transcript level: Swiss-Prot protein existence level 2. The middle envelope protein plays an important role in the budding of the virion. It is involved in the induction of budding in a nucleocapsid independent way. In this process the majority of envelope proteins bud to form subviral lipoprotein particles of 22 nm of diameter that do not contain a nucleocapsid (By similarity). From Woodchuck hepatitis B virus (isolate w64/pWS23) (WHV).
   6950..7353    +  misc_feature   WPRE: woodchuck hepatitis virus posttranscriptional regulatory element
   7411..7470    +  CDS            nef (fragment): NEF_HV1Z2 - Experimental evidence at protein level: Swiss-Prot protein existence level 1. Extracellular Nef protein targets CD4(+) T-lymphocytes for apoptosis by interacting with CXCR4 surface receptors. From Human immunodeficiency virus type 1 group M subtype D (isolate Z2/CDC-Z34) (HIV-1).
   7472..7705    +  LTR            3' LTR (ΔU3): self-inactivating 3' long terminal repeat (LTR) from HIV-1
   7777..7898    +  polyA_signal   SV40 poly(A) signal: SV40 polyadenylation signal
   7917..7938    +  rep_origin     SV40 ori (fragment): SV40 origin of replication
   7938..73      +  rep_origin     SV40 ori (across the origin): SV40 origin of replication
>Addgene plasmid #219241 | SFFV-FOXO3-Brd 307 | addgene full sequence | sequence record 449832 | Addgene NGS Result
ATTTATGCAGAGGCCGAGGCCGCCTCGGCCTCTGAGCTATTCCAGAAGTAGTGAGGAGGCTTTTTTGGAG
GCCTAGGGACGTACCCAATTCGCCCTATAGTGAGTCGTATTACGCGCGCTCACTGGCCGTCGTTTTACAA
CGTCGTGACTGGGAAAACCCTGGCGTTACCCAACTTAATCGCCTTGCAGCACATCCCCCTTTCGCCAGCT
GGCGTAATAGCGAAGAGGCCCGCACCGATCGCCCTTCCCAACAGTTGCGCAGCCTGAATGGCGAATGGG
[124 nt withheld, positions 280-403]
C
[91 nt withheld, positions 405-495]
A
[49 nt withheld, positions 497-545]
CCTTTGACGTTGGAGTCCACGTTCTTT
[37 nt withheld, positions 573-609]
ACCCTATCTCGGTCTATTCTTTTGATTTATAAGGGATTTTGCCGATTTCGGCCTATTGGTTAAAAAATGA
GCTGATTTAACAAAAATTTAACGCGAATTTTAACAAAATATTAACGCTTACAATTTAGGTGGCACTTTTC
GGGGAAATGTGCGCGGAACCCCTATTTGTTTATTTTTCTAAATACATTCAAATATGTATCCGCTCATGAG
ACAATAACCCTGATAAATGCTTCAATAATATTGAAAAAGGAAGAGTATGAGTATTCAACATTTCCGTGTC
GCCCTTATTCCCTTTTTTGCGGCATTTTGCCTTCCTGTTTTTGCTCACCCAGAAACGCTGGTGAAAGTAA
AAGATGCTGAAGATCAGTTGGGTGCACGAGTGGGTTACATCGAACTGGATCTCAACAGCGGTAAGATCCT
TGAGAGTTTTCGCCCCGAAGAACGTTTTCCAATGATGAGCACTTTTAAAGTTCTGCTATGTGGCGCGGTA
TTATCCCGTATTGACGCCGGGCAAGAGCAACTCGGTCGCCGCATACACTATTCTCAGAATGACTTGGTTG
AGTACTCACCAGTCACAGAAAAGCATCTTACGGATGGCATGACAGTAAGAGAATTATGCAGTGCTGCCAT
AACCATGAGTGATAACACTGCGGCCAACTTACTTCTGACAACGATCGGAGGACCGAAGGAGCTAACCGCT
TTTTTGCACAACATGGGGGATCATGTAACTCGCCTTGATCGTTGGGAACCGGAGCTGAATGAAGCCATAC
CAAACGACGAGCGTGACACCACGATGCCTGTAGCAATGGCAACAACGTTGCGCAAACTATTAACTGGCGA
ACTACTTACTCTAGCTTCCCGGCAACAATTAATAGACTGGATGGAGGCGGATAAAGTTGCAGGACCACTT
CTGCGCTCGGCCCTTCCGGCTGGCTGGTTTATTGCTGATAAATCTGGAGCCGGTGAGCGTGGGTCTCGCG
GTATCATTGCAGCACTGGGGCCAGATGGTAAGCCCTCCCGTATCGTAGTTATCTACACGACGGGGAGTCA
GGCAACTATGGATGAACGAAATAGACAGATCGCTGAGATAGGTGCCTCACTGATTAAGCATTGGTAACTG
TCAGACCAAGTTTACTCATATATACTTTAGATTGATTTAAAACTTCATTTTTAATTTAAAAGGATCTAGG
TGAAGATCCTTTTTGATAATCTCATGACCAAAATCCCTTAACGTGAGTTTTCGTTCCACTGAGCGTCAGA
CCCCGTAGAAAAGATCAAAGGATCTTCTTGAGATCCTTTTTTTCTGCGCGTAATCTGCTGCTTGCAAACA
AAAAAACCACCGCTACCAGCGGTGGTTTGTTTGCCGGATCAAGAGCTACCAACTCTTTTTCCGAAGGTAA
CTGGCTTCAGCAGAGCGCAGATACCAAATACTGTTCTTCTAGTGTAGCCGTAGTTAGGCCACCACTTCAA
GAACTCTGTAGCACCGCCTACATACCTCGCTCTGCTAATCCTGTTACCAGTGGCTGCTGCCAGTGGCGAT
AAGTCGTGTCTTACCGGGTTGGACTCAAGACGATAGTTACCGGATAAGGCGCAGCGGTCGGGCTGAACGG
GGGGTTCGTGCACACAGCCCAGCTTGGAGCGAACGACCTACACCGAACTGAGATACCTACAGCGTGAGCT
ATGAGAAAGCGCCACGCTTCCCGAAGGGAGAAAGGCGGACAGGTATCCGGTAAGCGGCAGGGTCGGAACA
GGAGAGCGCACGAGGGAGCTTCCAGGGGGAAACGCCTGGTATCTTTATAGTCCTGTCGGGTTTCGCCACC
TCTGACTTGAGCGTCGATTTTTGTGATGCTCGTCAGGGGGGCGGAGCCTATGGAAAAACGCCAGCAACGC
GGCCTTTTTACGGTTCCTGGCCTTTTGCTGGCCTTTTGCTCACATGTTCTTTCCTGCGTTATCCCCTGAT
TCTGTGGATAACCGTATTACCGCCTTTGAGTGAGCTGATACCGCTCGCCGCAGCCGAACGACCGAGCGCA
GCGAGTCAGTGAGCGAGGAAGCGGAAGAGCGCCCAATACGCAAACCGCCTCTCCCCGCGCGTTGGCCGAT
TCATTAATGCAGCTGGCACGACAGGTTTCCCGACTGGAAAGCGGGCAGTGAGCGCAACGCAATTAATGTG
AGTTAGCTCACTCATTAGGCACCCCAGGCTTTACACTTTATGCTTCCGGCTCGTATGTTGTGTGGAATTG
TGAGCGGATAACAATTTCACACAGGAAACAGCTATGACCATGATTACGCCAAGCGCGCAATTAACCCTCA
CTAAAGGGAACAAAAGCTGGAGCTGCAAGCTTAATGTAGTCTTATGCAATACTCTTGTAGTCTTGCAACA
TGGTAACGATGAGTTAGCAACATGCCTTACAAGGAGAGAAAAAGCACCGTGCATGCCGATTGGTGGAAGT
AAGGTGGTACGATCGTGCCTTATTAGGAAGGCAACAGACGGGTCTGACATGGATTGGACGAACCACTGAA
TTGCCGCATTGCAGAGATATTGTATTTAAGTGCCTAGCTCGATACATAAACGGGTCTCTCTGGTTAGACC
AGATCTGAGCCTGGGAGCTCTCTGGCTAACTAGGGAACCCACTGCTTAAGCCTCAATAAAGCTTGCCTTG
AGTGCTTCAAGTAGTGTGTGCCCGTCTGTTGTGTGACTCTGGTAACTAGAGATCCCTCAGACCCTTTTAG
TCAGTGTGGAAAATCTCTAGCAGTGGCGCCCGAACAGGGACTTGAAAGCGAAAGGGAAACCAGAGGAGCT
CTCTCGACGCAGGACTCGGCTTGCTGAAGCGCGCACGGCAAGAGGCGAGGGGCGGCGACTGGTGAGTACG
CCAAAAATTTTGACTAGCGGAGGCTAGAAGGAGAGAGATGGGTGCGAGAGCGTCAGTATTAAGCGGGGGA
GAATTAGATCGCGATGGGAAAAAATTCGGTTAAGGCCAGGGGGAAAGAAAAAATATAAATTAAAACATAT
AGTATGGGCAAGCAGGGAGCTAGAACGATTCGCAGTTAATCCTGGCCTGTTAGAAACATCAGAAGGCTGT
AGACAAATACTGGGACAGCTACAACCATCCCTTCAGACAGGATCAGAAGAACTTAGATCATTATATAATA
CAGTAGCAACCCTCTATTGTGTGCATCAAAGGATAGAGATAAAAGACACCAAGGAAGCTTTAGACAAGAT
AGAGGAAGAGCAAAACAAAAGTAAGACCACCGCACAGCAAGCGGCCGCTGATCTTCAGACCTGGAGGAGG
AGATATGAGGGACAATTGGAGAAGTGAATTATATAAATATAAAGTAGTAAAAATTGAACCATTAGGAGTA
GCACCCACCAAGGCAAAGAGAAGAGTGGTGCAGAGAGAAAAAAGAGCAGTGGGAATAGGAGCTTTGTTCC
TTGGGTTCTTGGGAGCAGCAGGAAGCACTATGGGCGCAGCGTCAATGACGCTGACGGTACAGGCCAGACA
ATTATTGTCTGGTATAGTGCAGCAGCAGAACAATTTGCTGAGGGCTATTGAGGCGCAACAGCATCTGTTG
CAACTCACAGTCTGGGGCATCAAGCAGCTCCAGGCAAGAATCCTGGCTGTGGAAAGATACCTAAAGGATC
AACAGCTCCTGGGGATTTGGGGTTGCTCTGGAAAACTCATTTGCACCACTGCTGTGCCTTGGAATGCTAG
TTGGAGTAATAAATCTCTGGAACAGATTTGGAATCACACGACCTGGATGGAGTGGGACAGAGAAATTAAC
AATTACACAAGCTTAATACACTCCTTAATTGAAGAATCGCAAAACCAGCAAGAAAAGAATGAACAAGAAT
TATTGGAATTAGATAAATGGGCAAGTTTGTGGAATTGGTTTAACATAACAAATTGGCTGTGGTATATAAA
ATTATTCATAATGATAGTAGGAGGCTTGGTAGGTTTAAGAATAGTTTTTGCTGTACTTTCTATAGTGAAT
AGAGTTAGGCAGGGATATTCACCATTATCGTTTCAGACCCACCTCCCAACCCCGAGGGGACCCGACAGGC
CCGAAGGAATAGAAGAAGAAGGTGGAGAGAGAGACAGAGACAGATCCATTCGATTAGTGAACGGATCTCG
ACGGTATCGGTTAACTTTTAAAAGAAAAGGGGGGATTGGGGGGTACAGTGCAGGGGAAAGAATAGTAGAC
ATAATAGCAACAGACATACAAACTAAAGAATTACAAAAACAAATTACAAAAATTCAAAATTTTATCGATC
ACGAGACTAGCCTCGAGCTGGCTGCAGTAACGCCATTTTGCAAGGCATGGAAAAATACCAAACCAAGAAT
AGAGAAGTTCAGATCAAGGGCGGGTACATGAAAATAGCTAACGTTGGGCCAAACAGGATATCTGCGGTGA
GCAGTTTCGGCCCCGGCCCGGGGCCAAGAACAGATGGTCACCGCAGTTTCGGCCCCGGCCCGAGGCCAAG
AACAGATGGTCCCCAGATATGGCCCAACCCTCAGCAGTTTCTTAAGACCCATCAGATGTTTCCAGGCTCC
CCCAAGGACCTGAAATGACCCTGCGCCTTATTTGAATTAACCAATCAGCCTGCTTCTCGCTTCTGTTCGC
GCGCTTCTGCTTCCCGAGCTCTATAAAAGAGCTCACAACCCCTCACTCGGCGCGCCAGTCCTCCGACAGA
CTGAGTCGGCCGGTCGAATCAAGCTTATCGATACCGTCGACGGATCCGCTAGCCCGCGGTTCGAAATGCG
GGTCCAGAATGAGGGAACTGGCAAGAGCTCTTGGTGGATCATCAACCCTGATGGGGGGAAGAGCGGAAAA
GCCCCCCGGCGGCGGGCTGTCTCCATGGACAATAGCAACAAGTATACCAAGAGCCGTGGCCGCGCAGCCA
AGAAGAAGGCAGCCCTGCAGACAGCCCCCGAATCAGCTGACGACAGTCCCTCCCAGCTCTCCAAGTGGCC
TGGCAGCCCCACGTCACGCAGCAGTGATGAGCTGGATGCGTGGACGGACTTCCGTTCACGCACCAATTCT
AACGCCAGCACAGTCAGTGGCCGCCTGTCGCCCATCATGGCAAGCACAGAGTTGGATGAAGTCCAGGACG
ATGATGCGCCTCTCTCGCCCATGCTCTACAGCAGCTCAGCCAGCCTGTCACCTTCAGTAAGCAAGCCGTG
CACGGTGGAACTGCCACGGCTGACTGATATGGCAGGCACCATGAATCTGAATGATGGGCTGACTGAAAAC
CTCATGGACGACCTGCTGGATAACATCACGCTCCCGCCATCCCAGCCATCGCCCACTGGGGGACTCATGC
AGCGGAGCTCTAGCTTCCCGTATACCACCAAGGGCTCGGGCCTGGGCTCCCCAACCAGCTCCTTTAACAG
CACGGTGTTCGGACCTTCATCTCTGAACTCCCTACGCCAGTCTCCCATGCAGACCATCCAAGAGAACAAG
CCAGCTACCTTCTCTTCCATGTCACACTATGGTAACCAGACACTCCAGGACCTGCTCACTTCGGACTCAC
TTAGCCACAGCGATGTCATGATGACACAGTCGGACCCCTTGATGTCTCAGGCCAGCACCGCTGTGTCTGC
CCAGAATTCCCGCCGGAACGTGATGCTTCGCAATGATCCGATGATGTCCTTTGCTGCCCAGCCTAACCAG
GGAAGTTTGGTCAATCAGAACTTGCTCCACCACCAGCACCAAACCCAGGGCGCTCTTGGTGGCAGCCGTG
CCTTGTCGAATTCTGTCAGCAACATGGGCTTGAGTGAGTCCAGCAGCCTTGGGTCAGCCAAACACCAGCA
GCAGTCTCCTGTCAGCCAGTCTATGCAAACCCTCTCGGACTCTCTCTCAGGCTCCTCCTTGTACTCAACT
AGTGCAAACCTGCCCGTCATGGGCCATGAGAAGTTCCCCAGCGACTTGGACCTGGACATGTTCAATGGGA
GCTTGGAATGTGACATGGAGTCCATTATCCGTAGTGAACTCATGGATGCTGATGGGTTGGATTTTAACTT
TGATTCCCTCATCTCCACACAGAATGTTGTTGGTTTGAACGTGGGGAACTTCACTGGTGCTAAGCAGGCC
TCATCTCAGAGCTGGGTGCCAGGCTAGACCGGTCGGATCCCCCGGGCTGCAGGAATTCGAGCATCTTACC
GCCATTTATTCCCATATTTGTTCTGTTTTTCTTGATTTGGGTATACATTTAAATGTTAATAAAACAAAAT
GGTGGGGCAATCATTTACATTTTTAGGGATATGTAATTACTAGTTCAGGTGTATTGCCACAAGACAAACA
TGTTAAGAAACTTTCCCGTTATTTACGCTCTGTTCCTGTTAATCAACCTCTGGATTACAAAATTTGTGAA
AGATTGACTGATATTCTTAACTATGTTGCTCCTTTTACGCTGTGTGGATATGCTGCTTTAATGCCTCTGT
ATCATGCTATTGCTTCCCGTACGGCTTTCGTTTTCTCCTCCTTGTATAAATCCTGGTTGCTGTCTCTTTA
TGAGGAGTTGTGGCCCGTTGTCCGTCAACGTGGCGTGGTGTGCTCTGTGTTTGCTGACGCAACCCCCACT
GGCTGGGGCATTGCCACCACCTGTCAACTCCTTTCTGGGACTTTCGCTTTCCCCCTCCCGATCGCCACGG
CAGAACTCATCGCCGCCTGCCTTGCCCGCTGCTGGACAGGGGCTAGGTTGCTGGGCACTGATAATTCCGT
GGTGTTGTCGGGGAAGCTGACGTCCTTTGCAATTCGATATCAAGCTGTACCTTCTAGATGTACACTCGGC
TAAGCGCTTCTAGACCAATGACTTACAAGGCAGCTGTAGATCTTAGCCACTTTTTAAAAGAAAAGGGGGG
ACTGGAAGGGCTAATTCACTCCCAACGAAGACAAGATCTGCTTTTTGCTTGTACTGGGTCTCTCTGGTTA
GACCAGATCTGAGCCTGGGAGCTCTCTGGCTAACTAGGGAACCCACTGCTTAAGCCTCAATAAAGCTTGC
CTTGAGTGCTTCAAGTAGTGTGTGCCCGTCTGTTGTGTGACTCTGGTAACTAGAGATCCCTCAGACCCTT
TTAGTCAGTGTGGAAAATCTCTAGCAGTAGTAGTTCATGTCATCTTATTATTCAGTATTTATAACTTGCA
AAGAAATGAATATCAGAGAGTGAGAGGAACTTGTTTATTGCAGCTTATAATGGTTACAAATAAAGCAATA
GCATCACAAATTTCACAAATAAAGCATTTTTTTCACTGCATTCTAGTTGTGGTTTGTCCAAACTCATCAA
TGTATCTTATCATGTCTGGCTCTAGCTATCCCGCCCCTAACTCCGCCCATCCCGCCCCTAACTCCGCCCA
GTTCCGCCCATTCTCCGCCCCATGGCTGACTAATTTTTTTT
