>Addgene plasmid #219241 | SFFV-FOXO3-Brd 307 | depositor partial sequence | sequence record 428204 | Barcode sequence
TGTACACTCGGCTAAGCGCT
